Addgene plasmid #187417: CHI
Purpose: Expresses Na,K-ATPase (ATP1A1 and ATP1B1 in pFastBac Dual vector) in insect cells
Depositing lab: Susanne Dobler. Depositing organization: Universitaet Hamburg. Publication: Constraints on the evolution of toxin-resistant Na,K-ATPases have limited dependence on sequence divergence. Mohammadi S, Herrera-Alvarez S, Yang L, Rodriguez-Ordonez MDP, Zhang K, Storz JF, Dobler S, Crawford AJ, Andolfatto P. PLoS Genet. 2022 Aug 16;18(8):e1010323. doi: 10.1371/journal.pgen.1010323. eCollection 2022 Aug. PubMed 35972957.
Backbone
  Vector backbone: pFastBac Dual
  Backbone manufacturer: Thermo Fisher (Invitrogen)
  Backbone size w/o insert (bp): 5238
  Vector type: Insect Expression
Growth in bacteria
  Bacterial resistance: Ampicillin, 100 μg/mL
  Growth temperature: 37°C
  Growth strain: DH5alpha
  Copy number: Unknown
Gene/Insert 1
  Gene/Insert name: ATP1A1
  Species: Chinchilla lanigera
  Insert size (bp): 3067
  GenBank ID: XM_005389040
  Promoter: PH
  Cloning method: Gibson Cloning
  Sequencing primers: 5′ ATTCCGGATTATTCATACCGTCCCACCATCG; 3′ GTGGTATGGCTGATTATGATCCTCTAGTACTTCTC
Gene/Insert 2
  Gene/Insert name: ATP1B1
  Species: Chinchilla lanigera
  Insert size (bp): 921
  GenBank ID: XM_005398203
  Promoter: p10
  Cloning method: Restriction Enzyme; 5′ cloning site XhoI (unknown if destroyed); 3′ cloning site PaeI (unknown if destroyed)
  Sequencing primers: 5′ CGGGTTCCTTCCGGTATTGTCTCCTTC; 3′ ACGGACCTTTAATTCAACCCAACACAATATA
Terms and licenses: Academic/Nonprofit Terms; Industry Terms: Not Available to Industry
Depositor comments: Please visit https://doi.org/10.1101/2021.11.29.470343 for bioRxiv preprint.
How to cite: CHI was a gift from Susanne Dobler (Addgene plasmid # 187417 ; http://n2t.net/addgene:187417 ; RRID:Addgene_187417)
