[The description below was written by a language model from this plasmid's Addgene catalogue record and pLannotate feature annotations shown in this document.]
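Description:
CHI is a baculovirus donor plasmid built on the pFastBac Dual backbone for co-expressing the two subunits of the Na,K-ATPase from the chinchilla (Chinchilla lanigera) in insect cells. In bacteria it is maintained through a high-copy ColE1/pUC-type origin and selected with ampicillin via the β-lactamase gene; an f1 origin is also present. The sequenced record is about 9.3 kb.

The payload sits between the Tn7R and Tn7L ends of a mini-Tn7 element, together with a gentamicin acetyltransferase marker driven by the Pc integron promoter. This arrangement allows the whole cassette to be transposed into a baculovirus shuttle genome (bacmid) in a suitable E. coli host, with gentamicin resistance marking the transposed segment, after which recombinant virus can be produced for insect cell infection. Within the element, two strong late baculoviral promoters lie back to back and fire in opposite directions. The polyhedrin promoter drives ATP1A1, the catalytic alpha subunit that couples ATP hydrolysis to sodium and potassium exchange, terminated by the SV40 polyadenylation signal. The p10 promoter drives ATP1B1, the beta subunit, terminated by the HSV thymidine kinase polyadenylation signal. The automated annotation labels both coding sequences by their closest human Swiss-Prot matches, but the catalogue entry gives the species of origin as chinchilla. No epitope tags or reporters are annotated.

Delivering both subunits from a single virus allows the two to be made in the same cell. The associated publication concerns constraints on the evolution of toxin-resistant Na,K-ATPases, so the construct was presumably made for recombinant production of this enzyme for that study.
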