Features (pLannotate 1.2.2; 18 found; start..end, strand, type, name):
     81..97      +  CDS            lacZα (fragment): LacZα fragment of β-galactosidase; lacZ fragment
    102..556     +  rep_origin     f1 ori (sequence partly withheld): f1 bacteriophage origin of replication; arrow indicates direction of (+) strand synthesis
    582..686     +  promoter       AmpR promoter: bla
    687..1547    +  CDS            AmpR: β-lactamase; bla; confers resistance to ampicillin, carbenicillin, and related antibiotics
   1718..2306    +  rep_origin     ori: high-copy-number ColE1/pMB1/pBR322/pUC origin of replication
   2492..2543    -  misc_feature   bom (fragment): basis of mobility region from pBR322
   2611..2835    -  mobile_element Tn7R: mini-Tn7 element (right end of the Tn7 transposon) Tn7
   2902..3435    -  CDS            GmR: gentamycin acetyltransferase; aacC1; confers resistance to gentamycin
   3624..3652    -  promoter       Pc promoter: intI1 (promoter lies within the coding sequence); class 1 integron promoter
   3630..3989    -  CDS            YPR2_ECOLX (fragment): Protein predicted: Swiss-Prot protein existence level 4. From Escherichia coli.
   4160..4208    -  polyA_signal   HSV TK poly(A) signal: herpes simplex virus thymidine kinase polyadenylation signal (Cole and Stacy, 1985)
   4288..5205    -  CDS            ATP1B1: AT1B1_HUMAN - Also known as ATP1B. Experimental evidence at protein level: Swiss-Prot protein existence level 1. Involved in cell adhesion and establishing epithelial cell polarity. From Homo sapiens (Human).
   5240..5349    -  promoter       p10 promoter: baculovirus promoter for expression in insect cells
   5373..5464    +  promoter       polyhedrin promoter: polh from Autographa californica; promoter for the baculovirus polyhedrin gene
   5597..8668    +  CDS            ATP1A1: AT1A1_HUMAN - Experimental evidence at protein level: Swiss-Prot protein existence level 1. This is the catalytic component of the active enzyme, which catalyzes the hydrolysis of ATP coupled with the exchange of sodium and potassium ions across the plasma membrane. This action creates the electrochemical gradient of sodium and potassium ions, providing the energy for active transport of various nutrients. From Homo sapiens (Human).
   8780..8863    +  CDS            large T antigen (fragment): large T antigen from SV40 (simian virus 40)
   8886..9020    +  polyA_signal   SV40 poly(A) signal: SV40 polyadenylation signal
   9049..9214    -  mobile_element Tn7L: mini-Tn7 element (left end of the Tn7 transposon) Tn7
>Addgene plasmid #187417 | CHI | addgene full sequence | sequence record 373896 | Addgene NGS Result
TTCTCTGTCACAGAATGAAAATTTTTCTGTCATCTCTTCGTTATTAATGTTTGTAATTGACTGAATATCA
ACGCTTATTTGCAGCCTGAATGGCGAATGGG
[124 nt withheld, positions 102-225]
C
[91 nt withheld, positions 227-317]
A
[49 nt withheld, positions 319-367]
CCTTTGACGTTGGAGTCCACGTTCTT
[37 nt withheld, positions 394-430]
ACCCTATCTCGGTCTATTCTTTTGATTTATAAGGGATTTTGCCGATTTCGGCCTATTGGTTAAAAAATGA
GCTGATTTAACAAAAATTTAACGCGAATTTTAACAAAATATTAACGCTTACAATTTAGGTGGCACTTTTC
GGGGAAATGTGCGCGGAACCCCTATTTGTTTATTTTTCTAAATACATTCAAATATGTATCCGCTCATGAG
ACAATAACCCTGATAAATGCTTCAATAATATTGAAAAAGGAAGAGTATGAGTATTCAACATTTCCGTGTC
GCCCTTATTCCCTTTTTTGCGGCATTTTGCCTTCCTGTTTTTGCTCACCCAGAAACGCTGGTGAAAGTAA
AAGATGCTGAAGATCAGTTGGGTGCACGAGTGGGTTACATCGAACTGGATCTCAACAGCGGTAAGATCCT
TGAGAGTTTTCGCCCCGAAGAACGTTTTCCAATGATGAGCACTTTTAAAGTTCTGCTATGTGGCGCGGTA
TTATCCCGTATTGACGCCGGGCAAGAGCAACTCGGTCGCCGCATACACTATTCTCAGAATGACTTGGTTG
AGTACTCACCAGTCACAGAAAAGCATCTTACGGATGGCATGACAGTAAGAGAATTATGCAGTGCTGCCAT
AACCATGAGTGATAACACTGCGGCCAACTTACTTCTGACAACGATCGGAGGACCGAAGGAGCTAACCGCT
TTTTTGCACAACATGGGGGATCATGTAACTCGCCTTGATCGTTGGGAACCGGAGCTGAATGAAGCCATAC
CAAACGACGAGCGTGACACCACGATGCCTGTAGCAATGGCAACAACGTTGCGCAAACTATTAACTGGCGA
ACTACTTACTCTAGCTTCCCGGCAACAATTAATAGACTGGATGGAGGCGGATAAAGTTGCAGGACCACTT
CTGCGCTCGGCCCTTCCGGCTGGCTGGTTTATTGCTGATAAATCTGGAGCCGGTGAGCGTGGGTCTCGCG
GTATCATTGCAGCACTGGGGCCAGATGGTAAGCCCTCCCGTATCGTAGTTATCTACACGACGGGGAGTCA
GGCAACTATGGATGAACGAAATAGACAGATCGCTGAGATAGGTGCCTCACTGATTAAGCATTGGTAACTG
TCAGACCAAGTTTACTCATATATACTTTAGATTGATTTAAAACTTCATTTTTAATTTAAAAGGATCTAGG
TGAAGATCCTTTTTGATAATCTCATGACCAAAATCCCTTAACGTGAGTTTTCGTTCCACTGAGCGTCAGA
CCCCGTAGAAAAGATCAAAGGATCTTCTTGAGATCCTTTTTTTCTGCGCGTAATCTGCTGCTTGCAAACA
AAAAAACCACCGCTACCAGCGGTGGTTTGTTTGCCGGATCAAGAGCTACCAACTCTTTTTCCGAAGGTAA
CTGGCTTCAGCAGAGCGCAGATACCAAATACTGTTCTTCTAGTGTAGCCGTAGTTAGGCCACCACTTCAA
GAACTCTGTAGCACCGCCTACATACCTCGCTCTGCTAATCCTGTTACCAGTGGCTGCTGCCAGTGGCGAT
AAGTCGTGTCTTACCGGGTTGGACTCAAGACGATAGTTACCGGATAAGGCGCAGCGGTCGGGCTGAACGG
GGGGTTCGTGCACACAGCCCAGCTTGGAGCGAACGACCTACACCGAACTGAGATACCTACAGCGTGAGCT
ATGAGAAAGCGCCACGCTTCCCGAAGGGAGAAAGGCGGACAGGTATCCGGTAAGCGGCAGGGTCGGAACA
GGAGAGCGCACGAGGGAGCTTCCAGGGGGAAACGCCTGGTATCTTTATAGTCCTGTCGGGTTTCGCCACC
TCTGACTTGAGCGTCGATTTTTGTGATGCTCGTCAGGGGGGCGGAGCCTATGGAAAAACGCCAGCAACGC
GGCCTTTTTACGGTTCCTGGCCTTTTGCTGGCCTTTTGCTCACATGTTCTTTCCTGCGTTATCCCCTGAT
TCTGTGGATAACCGTATTACCGCCTTTGAGTGAGCTGATACCGCTCGCCGCAGCCGAACGACCGAGCGCA
GCGAGTCAGTGAGCGAGGAAGCGGAAGAGCGCCTGATGCGGTATTTTCTCCTTACGCATCTGTGCGGTAT
TTCACACCGCATAGACCAGCCGCGTAACCTGGCAAAATCGGTTACGGTTGAGTAATAAATGGATGCCCTG
CGTAAGCGGGTGTGGGCGGACAATAAAGTCTTAAACTGAACAAAATAGATCTAAACTATGACAATAAAGT
CTTAAACTAGACAGAATAGTTGTAAACTGAAATCAGTCCAGTTATGCTGTGAAAAAGCATACTGGACTTT
TGTTATGGCTAAAGCAAACTCTTCATTTTCTGAAGTGCAAATTGCCCGTCGTATTAAAGAGGGGCGTGGC
CAAGGGCATGGTAAAGACTATATTCGCGGCGTTGTGACAATTTACCGAACAACTCCGCGGCCGGGAAGCC
GATCTCGGCTTGAACGAATTGTTAGGTGGCGGTACTTGGGTCGATATCAAAGTGCATCACTTCTTCCCGT
ATGCCCAACTTTGTATAGAGAGCCACTGCGGGATCGTCACCGTAATCTGCTTGCACGTAGATCACATAAG
CACCAAGCGCGTTGGCCTCATGCTTGAGGAGATTGATGAGCGCGGTGGCAATGCCCTGCCTCCGGTGCTC
GCCGGAGACTGCGAGATCATAGATATAGATCTCACTACGCGGCTGCTCAAACTTGGGCAGAACGTAAGCC
GCGAGAGCGCCAACAACCGCTTCTTGGTCGAAGGCAGCAAGCGCGATGAATGTCTTACTACGGAGCAAGT
TCCCGAGGTAATCGGAGTCCGGCTGATGTTGGGAGTAGGTGGCTACGTCTCCGAACTCACGACCGAAAAG
ATCAAGAGCAGCCCGCATGGATTTGACTTGGTCAGGGCCGAGCCTACATGTGCGAATGATGCCCATACTT
GAGCCACCTAACTTTGTTTTAGGGCGACTGCCCTGCTGCGTAACATCGTTGCTGCTGCGTAACATCGTTG
CTGCTCCATAACATCAAACATCGACCCACGGCGTAACGCGCTTGCTGCTTGGATGCCCGAGGCATAGACT
GTACAAAAAAACAGTCATAACAAGCCATGAAAACCGCCACTGCGCCGTTACCACCGCTGCGTTCGGTCAA
GGTTCTGGACCAGTTGCGTGAGCGCATACGCTACTTGCATTACAGTTTACGAACCGAACAGGCTTATGTC
AACTGGGTTCGTGCCTTCATCCGTTTCCACGGTGTGCGTCACCCGGCAACCTTGGGCAGCAGCGAAGTCG
AGGCATTTCTGTCCTGGCTGGCGAACGAGCGCAAGGTTTCGGTCTCCACGCATCGTCAGGCATTGGCGGC
CTTGCTGTTCTTCTACGGCAAGGTGCTGTGCACGGATCTGCCCTTGCTTCAGGAGATCGGTAGACCTCGG
CCGTCGCGGCGCTTGCCGGTGGTGCTGACCCCGGATGAAGTGGTTCGCATCCTCGGTTTTCTGGAAGGCG
AGCATCGTTTGTTCGCCCAGGACTCTAGCTATAGTTCTAGTGGTTGGCTACGTACCCGTAGTGGCTATGG
CAGGGCTTGCCGCCCCGACGTTGGCTGCGAGCCCTGGGCCTTCACCCGAACTTGGGGGTTGGGGTGGGGA
AAAGGAAGAAACGCGGGCGTATTGGTCCCAATGGGGTCTCGGTGGGGTATCGACAGAGTGCCAGCCCTGG
GACCGAACCCCGCGTTTATGAACAAACGACCCAACACCCGTGCGTTTTATTCTGTCTTTTTATTGCCGTC
ATAGCGCGGGTTCCTTCCGGTATTGTCTCCTTCCGTGTTTCAGTTAGCCTCCCCCATCTCCCGGTACCGC
ATGCTCAGCTCTTAACTTCAATTTTTACATCAAAGCGTCCCTGAAAACGGTCTTTCTCACTGTACCCAAT
GTTCTCACCGTACGCCTTACACTCAATGCGAACTTCAGTGTCCATGGTGAGGTTGGTGAACTGTACGGCC
AGCAGGGGCTGCAGATACTTGGGCTGCAGGAGTTTGCCGTAGTAGGGGTAATACTGCAGAGGAAACCCGG
CGAATCCGCCCATTCCAAAGTATTCCACAGTTCCAATTTTATCTTTATCATCTTCTCGCTTGCCAGTGCA
CTGAACCGGCAGAACATACGGGTTGTACTTCATCCCTGCGTAAATATCCGTGGACTCCAAAGACTCATTC
TTGGGAGGCTTTGGTTTGAAACCCAGAACTCGGTTGAGCTTTATGATGATGCAGGGTTTGCCATCTCTGT
AGCCGTAAGTCTCATCATTCATTCCAGAGCAGTTTCCCAGCCATTCGAGCTTGAACCTGCAGACCTTTCG
CTCACCCCGTTCATGGCTGTAGTCTCCTCGTTCTTTGGGTTCACTGGGCACAGTGCCACAGTCTTCGAAA
ATCATGTCATCCTTCTGGGCTGCATCTTTGTACTTGTCCAGGAACCTAATTATGTTCAACACATAGGCCT
CATAGCTCTTGGGATCATTAGGACGAAAGGAAATTTCAGTCTTCTGGATCTGAGGAATCTGTGTTAATCC
TGGTGGGGCCACCCGGTCCTGGTAGGTGGGCTTCAGTTCACTGATGGTCAGCAACATCACCTGGATGGTT
CCGATGAAGATGCCAGCCAGGCAGCCGTAAAATATCACGTAGAACAGGAGGATCTTAAACCAGCTGCCGC
CGGTCCGGCCCAGGAACTCCTTCTTCTCCGAGTTCCAGATGAACTTCTTCCAGCTGCCCTCCTCCTTGGC
TTTCCCGCGGGCCATCTCGAGATCCCGGGTGATCAAGTCTTCGTCGAGTGATTGTAAATAAAATGTAATT
TACAGTATAGTATTTTAATTAATATACAAATGATTTGATAATAATTCTTATTTAACTATAATATATTGTG
TTGGGTTGAATTAAAGGTCCGTATACTCCGGAATATTAATAGATCATGGAGATAATTAAAATGATAACCA
TCTCGCAAATAAATAAGTATTTTACTGTTTTCGTAACAGTTTTGTAATAAAAAAACCTATAAATATTCCG
GATTATTCATACCGTCCCACCATCGGGCGCGGATCCCGGTCCGAAGCGCGCGGAATTCAAAGGCCTACGT
CGACGAGCTCACCTATAGGGCGAATTGGCGGAAGGCCGTCAAGGCCGCATGTCGACATGGGGAAGGGGGT
TGGACGTGATAAATATGAACCCGCAGCCGTTTCAGAACAAGGCGACAAAAAGAGCAGAAAGGCCAAGAAA
GAGAGGGATATGGATGAACTGAAGAAAGAAGTTTCTATGGATGACCATAAACTTAGCCTTGATGAACTTC
ATCGTAAATATGGAACAGACTTGAGCCGCGGCTTAACCGCTGCTCGGGCTGCTGAGATCCTGGCCCGAGA
TGGTCCTAATTCCCTCACACCCCCTCCCACTACACCTGAATGGGTCAAATTCTGCCGGCAGCTGTTTGGA
GGGTTCTCGATGTTACTGTGGATTGGAGCAATACTTTGCTTCTTGGCCTATGGCATTGAAAGTTTAAGCA
TGGAAGAGGGACCTTCAAACGATAATCTGTATCTTGGTGTGGTGCTGTCTGCTGTCGTCATCATAACTGG
CTGTTTCTCCTACTATCAAGAAGCTAAAAGTTCAAAGATTATGGATTCCTTCAAAAACATGGTCCCTCAG
CAAGCTCTAGTGATTCGAAATGGTGAGAAAATGAGCATCAATGCAGAAGATGTTGTAGTTGGGGATCTGG
TGGAAGTAAAAGGAGGAGACAGAATCCCTGCTGATCTCCGAATCATATCTGCAAATGGCTGCAAGGTGGA
TAACTCCTCCCTCACTGGTGAATCAGAACCCCAGACTAGGTCTCCGGATTTCACAAATGAAAATCCCTTG
GAGACCAGGAATATTGCCTTTTTTTCAACCAACTGTGTCGAAGGCACTGCTCGTGGCATTGTTGTGTACA
CTGGGGACCGCACTGTGATGGGAAGGATTGCTACCCTGGCTTCTGGGCTAGAAGGAGGCCAGACACCCAT
TGCTGCAGAAATTGAACATTTCATCCACATCATCACGGGTGTGGCTGTGTTCCTGGGAGTGTCTTTCTTC
ATCCTTTCTCTAATCCTCGAGTACACCTGGCTTGAGGCTGTCATCTTCCTCATTGGCATTATCGTAGCCA
ATGTGCCAGAAGGATTGCTGGCCACTGTCACGGTGTGTCTGACGCTTACTGCCAAACGCATGGCGCGGAA
GAACTGCTTGGTGAAGAACTTAGAAGCTGTGGAAACGTTGGGATCCACATCTACCATCTGCTCAGATAAA
ACTGGAACTCTGACTCAAAACCGAATGACAGTGGCCCACATGTGGTTTGACAATCAAATCCATGAAGCTG
ATACAACAGAGAATCAGAGCGGTGTCTCATTCGACAAGACCTCAGCCACCTGGCTTGCTCTGTCCAGAAT
TGCAGGTCTTTGTAACAGGGCAGTGTTTCAGGCTAACCAGGAAAACATACCTATTCTTAAGCGGGCAGTT
GCAGGAGATGCCTCTGAGTCAGCACTGTTAAAATGCATTGAGCTGTGCTGTGGATCTGTGAAGGATATGA
GAGACAGATATGCCAAGATCGTGGAGATACCGTTCAACTCCACCAACAAGTACCAGTTATCCATTCATAA
GAACCCCAACACAAACGAGCCACGACACCTGTTGGTGATGAAGGGCGCTCCGGAGAGGATCCTGGACCGG
TGCAACTCTATCCTCCTCCATGGCAAGGAACAGCCCCTGGACGAGGAGCTGAAGGATGCTTTTCAGAACG
CCTACCTGGAGCTGGGTGGCCTTGGAGAGCGAGTGCTGGGTTTCTGCCACCTTCATCTACCAGATGAACA
GTTTCCAGAAGGGTTCCAGTTTGACACTGATGAAGTGAATTTCCCCCTGGATAATCTCTGCTTTGTTGGG
CTCATCTCCATGATCGACCCCCCTCGGGCTGCTGTTCCTGATGCCGTGGGCAAATGTCGAAGCGCGGGAA
TTAAGGTCATCATGGTCACGGGAGACCATCCAATCACAGCGAAAGCCATTGCCAAAGGCGTGGGCATCAT
CTCAGAGGGCAACGAGACTGTGGAAGACATCGCTGCCCGCCTCAACATCCCAGTGAGCCAGGTGAACCCC
AGAGATGCCAAGGCCTGTGTCCTACATGGCAGTGACCTGAAGGACATGAGCCCAGAGCAGCTGGATGACA
TTTTGAAGCACCACACTGAGATTGTGTTTGCCAGGACATCCCCTCAACAGAAGCTTATCATTGTGGAAGG
CTGCCAGAGACAGGGTGCTATTGTGGCCGTCACTGGTGATGGTGTCAATGACTCTCCAGCTTTGAAGAAA
GCAGACATTGGGGTTGCTATGGGGATTGCAGGCTCCGACGTGTCTAAACAAGCTGCTGACATGATTCTTT
TGGATGACAACTTTGCCTCAATTGTGACTGGAGTAGAAGAAGGTCGTCTGATCTTTGATAACTTGAAGAA
ATCCATTGCTTACACCCTAACCAGTAACATTCCAGAGATCACCCCCTTCCTGATATTTATTATTGCAAAC
ATTCCACTACCACTGGGGACTGTCACCATCCTCTGCATTGACTTAGGCACTGACATGGTCCCTGCCATCT
CACTGGCGTATGAGCAAGCTGAGAGTGACATCATGAAAAGACAGCCCAGAAACCCCAAAACTGACAAGCT
CGTGAACGAGCGGCTGATCAGCATGGCCTATGGACAGATCGGTATGATCCAGGCCCTCGGGGGCTTCTTC
ACTTACTTTGTGATTCTGGCTGAGAATGGCTTCCTTCCAATTCACTTGTTGGGCCTCCGTGTGGACTGGG
ATGACCGCTGGATCAATGACATGGAAGACAGCTATGGGCAGCAGTGGACCTACGAGCAGAGGAAAATCGT
GGAGTTCACTTGCCACACAGCCTTCTTCGTCAGTATTGTGGTGGTGCAGTGGGCCGACTTGATCATCTGC
AAGACCCGGAGGAATTCCGTTTTCCAGCAGGGGATGAAGAACAAGATCTTAATATTTGGCCTCTTTGAAG
AGACAGCCCTTGCTGCTTTCCTTTCCTACTGCCCTGGAATGGGTGTTGCCCTTAGGATGTATCCCCTCAA
ACCTACCTGGTGGTTCTGTGCCTTCCCCTACTCCCTGCTCATCTTCGTGTACGACGAAGTCAGGAAGCTC
ATCATCAGGCGGCGCCCTGGCGGCTGGGTGGAGAAGGAAACCTACTACTAGGCGGCCGCCTGGGCCTCAT
GGGCCTTCCGCTCACTGCCCGCTTTCCAGTGCGGCCGCTTTCGAATCTAGAGCCTGCAGTCTCGACAAGC
TTGTCGAGAAGTACTAGAGGATCATAATCAGCCATACCACATTTGTAGAGGTTTTACTTGCTTTAAAAAA
CCTCCCACACCTCCCCCTGAACCTGAAACATAAAATGAATGCAATTGTTGTTGTTAACTTGTTTATTGCA
GCTTATAATGGTTACAAATAAAGCAATAGCATCACAAATTTCACAAATAAAGCATTTTTTTCACTGCATT
CTAGTTGTGGTTTGTCCAAACTCATCAATGTATCTTATCATGTCTGGATCTGATCACTGCTTGAGCCTAG
GAGATCCGAACCAGATAAGTGAAATCTAGTTCCAAACTATTTTGTCATTTTTAATTTTCGTATTAGCTTA
CGACGCTACACCCAGTTCCCATCTATTTTGTCACTCTTCCCTAAATAATCCTTAAAAACTCCATTTCCAC
CCCTCCCAGTTCCCAACTATTTTGTCCGCCCACAGCGGGGCATTTTTCTTCCTGTTATGTTTTTAATCAA
ACATCCTGCCAACTCCATGTGACAAACCGTCATCTTCGGCTACTTT
