>Addgene plasmid #187417 | CHI | depositor partial sequence | sequence record 363689 | ATP1B1 at p10 promoter
ATGGCCCGCGGGAAAGCCAAGGAGGAGGGCAGCTGGAAGAAGTTCATCTGGAACTCGGAGAAGAAGGAGT
TCCTGGGCCGGACCGGCGGCAGCTGGTTTAAGATCCTCCTGTTCTACGTGATATTTTACGGCTGCCTGGC
TGGCATCTTCATCGGAACCATCCAGGTGATGTTGCTGACCATCAGTGAACTGAAGCCCACCTACCAGGAC
CGGGTGGCCCCACCAGGATTAACACAGATTCCTCAGATCCAGAAGACTGAAATTTCCTTTCGTCCTAATG
ATCCCAAGAGCTATGAGGCCTATGTGTTGAACATAATTAGGTTCCTGGACAAGTACAAAGATGCAGCCCA
GAAGGATGACATGATTTTCGAAGACTGTGGCACTGTGCCCAGTGAACCCAAAGAACGAGGAGACTACAGC
CATGAACGGGGTGAGCGAAAGGTCTGCAGGTTCAAGCTCGAATGGCTGGGAAACTGCTCTGGAATGAATG
ATGAGACTTACGGCTACAGAGATGGCAAACCCTGCATCATCATAAAGCTCAACCGAGTTCTGGGTTTCAA
ACCAAAGCCTCCCAAGAATGAGTCTTTGGAGTCCACGGATATTTACGCAGGGATGAAGTACAACCCGTAT
GTTCTGCCGGTTCAGTGCACTGGCAAGCGAGAAGATGATAAAGATAAAATTGGAACTGTGGAATACTTTG
GAATGGGCGGATTCGCCGGGTTTCCTCTGCAGTATTACCCCTACTACGGCAAACTCCTGCAGCCCAAGTA
TCTGCAGCCCCTGCTGGCCGTACAGTTCACCAACCTCACCATGGACACTGAAGTTCGCATTGAGTGTAAG
GCGTACGGTGAGAACATTGGGTACAGTGAGAAAGACCGTTTTCAGGGACGCTTTGATGTAAAAATTGAAG
TTAAGAGCTGA
