>Addgene plasmid #187417 | CHI | depositor partial sequence | sequence record 363690 | ATP1A1 at PH promoter
ATGGGGAAGGGGGTTGGACGTGATAAATATGAACCCGCAGCCGTTTCAGAACAAGGCGACAAAAAGAGCA
GAAAGGCCAAGAAAGAGAGGGATATGGATGAACTGAAGAAAGAAGTTTCTATGGATGACCATAAACTTAG
CCTTGATGAACTTCATCGTAAATATGGAACAGACTTGAGCCGCGGCTTAACCGCTGCTCGGGCTGCTGAG
ATCCTGGCCCGAGATGGTCCTAATTCCCTCACACCCCCTCCCACTACACCTGAATGGGTCAAATTCTGCC
GGCAGCTGTTTGGAGGGTTCTCGATGTTACTGTGGATTGGAGCAATACTTTGCTTCTTGGCCTATGGCAT
TGAAAGTTTAAGCATGGAAGAGGGACCTTCAAACGATAATCTGTATCTTGGTGTGGTGCTGTCTGCTGTC
GTCATCATAACTGGCTGTTTCTCCTACTATCAAGAAGCTAAAAGTTCAAAGATTATGGATTCCTTCAAAA
ACATGGTCCCTCAGCAAGCTCTAGTGATTCGAAATGGTGAGAAAATGAGCATCAATGCAGAAGATGTTGT
AGTTGGGGATCTGGTGGAAGTAAAAGGAGGAGACAGAATCCCTGCTGATCTCCGAATCATATCTGCAAAT
GGCTGCAAGGTGGATAACTCCTCCCTCACTGGTGAATCAGAACCCCAGACTAGGTCTCCGGATTTCACAA
ATGAAAATCCCTTGGAGACCAGGAATATTGCCTTTTTTTCAACCAACTGTGTCGAAGGCACTGCTCGTGG
CATTGTTGTGTACACTGGGGACCGCACTGTGATGGGAAGGATTGCTACCCTGGCTTCTGGGCTAGAAGGA
GGCCAGACACCCATTGCTGCAGAAATTGAACATTTCATCCACATCATCACGGGTGTGGCTGTGTTCCTGG
GAGTGTCTTTCTTCATCCTTTCTCTAATCCTCGAGTACACCTGGCTTGAGGCTGTCATCTTCCTCATTGG
CATTATCGTAGCCAATGTGCCAGAAGGATTGCTGGCCACTGTCACGGTGTGTCTGACGCTTACTGCCAAA
CGCATGGCGCGGAAGAACTGCTTGGTGAAGAACTTAGAAGCTGTGGAAACGTTGGGATCCACATCTACCA
TCTGCTCAGATAAAACTGGAACTCTGACTCAAAACCGAATGACAGTGGCCCACATGTGGTTTGACAATCA
AATCCATGAAGCTGATACAACAGAGAATCAGAGCGGTGTCTCATTCGACAAGACCTCAGCCACCTGGCTT
GCTCTGTCCAGAATTGCAGGTCTTTGTAACAGGGCAGTGTTTCAGGCTAACCAGGAAAACATACCTATTC
TTAAGCGGGCAGTTGCAGGAGATGCCTCTGAGTCAGCACTGTTAAAATGCATTGAGCTGTGCTGTGGATC
TGTGAAGGATATGAGAGACAGATATGCCAAGATCGTGGAGATACCGTTCAACTCCACCAACAAGTACCAG
TTATCCATTCATAAGAACCCCAACACAAACGAGCCACGACACCTGTTGGTGATGAAGGGCGCTCCGGAGA
GGATCCTGGACCGGTGCAACTCTATCCTCCTCCATGGCAAGGAACAGCCCCTGGACGAGGAGCTGAAGGA
TGCTTTTCAGAACGCCTACCTGGAGCTGGGTGGCCTTGGAGAGCGAGTGCTGGGTTTCTGCCACCTTCAT
CTACCAGATGAACAGTTTCCAGAAGGGTTCCAGTTTGACACTGATGAAGTGAATTTCCCCCTGGATAATC
TCTGCTTTGTTGGGCTCATCTCCATGATCGACCCCCCTCGGGCTGCTGTTCCTGATGCCGTGGGCAAATG
TCGAAGCGCGGGAATTAAGGTCATCATGGTCACGGGAGACCATCCAATCACAGCGAAAGCCATTGCCAAA
GGCGTGGGCATCATCTCAGAGGGCAACGAGACTGTGGAAGACATCGCTGCCCGCCTCAACATCCCAGTGA
GCCAGGTGAACCCCAGAGATGCCAAGGCCTGTGTCCTACATGGCAGTGACCTGAAGGACATGAGCCCAGA
GCAGCTGGATGACATTTTGAAGCACCACACTGAGATTGTGTTTGCCAGGACATCCCCTCAACAGAAGCTT
ATCATTGTGGAAGGCTGCCAGAGACAGGGTGCTATTGTGGCCGTCACTGGTGATGGTGTCAATGACTCTC
CAGCTTTGAAGAAAGCAGACATTGGGGTTGCTATGGGGATTGCAGGCTCCGACGTGTCTAAACAAGCTGC
TGACATGATTCTTTTGGATGACAACTTTGCCTCAATTGTGACTGGAGTAGAAGAAGGTCGTCTGATCTTT
GATAACTTGAAGAAATCCATTGCTTACACCCTAACCAGTAACATTCCAGAGATCACCCCCTTCCTGATAT
TTATTATTGCAAACATTCCACTACCACTGGGGACTGTCACCATCCTCTGCATTGACTTAGGCACTGACAT
GGTCCCTGCCATCTCACTGGCGTATGAGCAAGCTGAGAGTGACATCATGAAAAGACAGCCCAGAAACCCC
AAAACTGACAAGCTCGTGAACGAGCGGCTGATCAGCATGGCCTATGGACAGATCGGTATGATCCAGGCCC
TCGGGGGCTTCTTCACTTACTTTGTGATTCTGGCTGAGAATGGCTTCCTTCCAATTCACTTGTTGGGCCT
CCGTGTGGACTGGGATGACCGCTGGATCAATGACATGGAAGACAGCTATGGGCAGCAGTGGACCTACGAG
CAGAGGAAAATCGTGGAGTTCACTTGCCACACAGCCTTCTTCGTCAGTATTGTGGTGGTGCAGTGGGCCG
ACTTGATCATCTGCAAGACCCGGAGGAATTCCGTTTTCCAGCAGGGGATGAAGAACAAGATCTTAATATT
TGGCCTCTTTGAAGAGACAGCCCTTGCTGCTTTCCTTTCCTACTGCCCTGGAATGGGTGTTGCCCTTAGG
ATGTATCCCCTCAAACCTACCTGGTGGTTCTGTGCCTTCCCCTACTCCCTGCTCATCTTCGTGTACGACG
AAGTCAGGAAGCTCATCATCAGGCGGCGCCCTGGCGGCTGGGTGGAGAAGGAAACCTACTACTAG
